Addgene plasmid #192801: pMRX-IB-mGFP-FTL
Purpose: Stable expression of mGFP-FTL in mammalian cells
Depositing lab: Noboru Mizushima. Depositing organization: The University of Tokyo. Publication: NCOA4 drives ferritin phase separation to facilitate macroferritinophagy and microferritinophagy. Ohshima T, Yamamoto H, Sakamaki Y, Saito C, Mizushima N. J Cell Biol. 2022 Oct 3;221(10). pii: 213442. doi: 10.1083/jcb.202203102. Epub 2022 Sep 6. PubMed 36066504.
Backbone
  Vector backbone: pMRX-IB
  Vector type: Mammalian Expression
  Selectable markers: Blasticidin
Growth in bacteria
  Bacterial resistance: Ampicillin, 100 μg/mL
  Growth temperature: 37°C
  Growth strain: DH5alpha
  Copy number: Unknown
Gene/Insert
  Gene/Insert name: FTL
  Species: H. sapiens (human)
  Insert size (bp): 525
  Entrez Gene: FTL (a.k.a. FTL1, LFTD, NBIA3)
  Tag / fusion protein: monomeric EGFP (A206K) (N terminal on insert)
Terms and licenses: Academic/Nonprofit Terms; Industry Terms: Not Available to Industry
How to cite: pMRX-IB-mGFP-FTL was a gift from Noboru Mizushima (Addgene plasmid # 192801 ; http://n2t.net/addgene:192801 ; RRID:Addgene_192801)
