[The description below was written by a language model from this plasmid's Addgene catalogue record and pLannotate feature annotations shown in this document.]
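Description:
pMRX-IB-mGFP-FTL is a Moloney murine leukemia virus (MMLV)-based retroviral expression plasmid built on the pMRX-IB backbone and intended for stable expression of a fluorescently tagged ferritin light chain in mammalian cells. The catalogue lists it simply as a mammalian expression vector, but the feature table shows a typical gammaretroviral transfer architecture. A CMV enhancer is fused to partial LTR sequence at the 5′ end, followed by the MMLV Ψ packaging signal, a truncated gag lacking its start codon, and a pol fragment carrying the splice acceptor, with a 3′ LTR closing the proviral unit. These elements allow the transcript to be packaged into virions when the viral proteins are supplied in trans, and then integrated into target-cell genomes. In bacteria the plasmid is maintained through a high-copy ColE1/pUC-type origin and selected with ampicillin via β-lactamase under its own promoter. A short lacI fragment in the backbone appears to be a cloning remnant.

The payload is a bicistronic cassette. Monomeric EGFP (the A206K variant, which reduces the weak dimerisation tendency of GFP) is fused to the N terminus of human FTL, the ferritin light chain involved in storing iron in a soluble, non-toxic form. Downstream, an EMCV IRES drives translation of bsr, the Bacillus cereus blasticidin S deaminase, from the same transcript, so blasticidin-resistant cells should also express the fusion protein. No separate internal promoter is annotated, so expression appears to be driven from the LTR region. The associated publication concerns NCOA4-driven ferritin phase separation and ferritinophagy, which is consistent with using this construct to visualise ferritin localisation and turnover in stable cell lines.
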