Features (pLannotate 1.2.2; 15 found; start..end, strand, type, name):
      1..380     +  enhancer       CMV enhancer: human cytomegalovirus immediate early enhancer
    381..676     +  LTR            3' LTR (ΔU3) (fragment): self-inactivating 3' long terminal repeat (LTR) from Moloney murine leukemia virus
    739..1096    +  misc_feature   MMLV Ψ: packaging signal of Moloney murine leukemia virus (MMLV)
   1161..1577    +  CDS            gag (truncated): truncated Moloney murine leukemia virus (MMLV) gag gene lacking the start codon
   1587..1961    +  misc_feature   pol region: Moloney murine leukemia virus (MMLV) pol region containing the splice acceptor site
   1994..2710    +  CDS            mEGFP: mEGFP is a basic (constitutively fluorescent) green fluorescent protein published in 2002, derived from Aequorea victoria. It has moderate acid sensitivity.
   2738..3259    +  CDS            FTL: FRIL_HUMAN - Experimental evidence at protein level: Swiss-Prot protein existence level 1. Stores iron in a soluble, non-toxic, readily available form. Important for iron homeostasis. Iron is taken up in the ferrous form and deposited as ferric hydroxides after oxidation. Also plays a role in delivery of iron to cells. Mediates iron uptake in capsule cells of the developing kidney (By similarity). From Homo sapiens (Human).
   3291..3866    +  misc_feature   IRES2: internal ribosome entry site (IRES) of the encephalomyocarditis virus (EMCV)
   3879..4298    +  CDS            bsr: BSR_BACCE - Experimental evidence at protein level: Swiss-Prot protein existence level 1. Catalyzes the deamination of the cytosine moiety of the antibiotics blasticidin S, cytomycin and acetylblasticidin S. From Bacillus cereus.
   4409..4530    +  LTR            3' LTR (ΔU3) (fragment): self-inactivating 3' long terminal repeat (LTR) from Moloney murine leukemia virus
   4531..5000    +  LTR            LTR: long terminal repeat from Moloney murine leukemia virus
   5066..5118    -  CDS            lacI (fragment): lac repressor; lacI; The lac repressor binds to the lac operator to inhibit transcription in E. coli. This inhibition can be relieved by adding lactose or isopropyl-β-D-thiogalactopyranoside (IPTG).
   5301..5889    -  rep_origin     ori: high-copy-number ColE1/pMB1/pBR322/pUC origin of replication
   6053..6913    -  CDS            AmpR: β-lactamase; bla; confers resistance to ampicillin, carbenicillin, and related antibiotics
   6914..7018    -  promoter       AmpR promoter: bla
>Addgene plasmid #192801 | pMRX-IB-mGFP-FTL | addgene full sequence | sequence record 379074 | Addgene NGS Result
GACATTGATTATTGACTAGTTATTAATAGTAATCAATTACGGGGTCATTAGTTCATAGCCCATATATGGA
GTTCCGCGTTACATAACTTACGGTAAATGGCCCGCCTGGCTGACCGCCCAACGACCCCCGCCCATTGACG
TCAATAATGACGTATGTTCCCATAGTAACGCCAATAGGGACTTTCCATTGACGTCAATGGGTGGAGTATT
TACGGTAAACTGCCCACTTGGCAGTACATCAAGTGTATCATATGCCAAGTACGCCCCCTATTGACGTCAA
TGACGGTAAATGGCCCGCCTGGCATTATGCCCAGTACATGACCTTATGGGACTTTCCTACTTGGCAGTAC
ATCTACGTATTAGTCATCGCTATTACCATGCTAGAGAACCATCAGATGTTTCCAGGGTGCCCCAAGGACC
TGAAATGACCCTGTGCCTTATTTGAACTAACCAATCAGTTCGCTTCTCGCTTCTGTTCGCGCGCTTCTGC
TCCCCGAGCTCAATAAAAGAGCCCACAACCCCTCACTCGGCGCGCCAGTCCTCCGATTGACTGAGTCGCC
CGGGTACCCGTGTATCCAATAAACCCTCTTGCAGTTGCATCCGACTTGTGGTCTCGCTGTTCCTTGGGAG
GGTCTCCTCTGAGTGATTGACTACCCGTCAGCGGGGGTCTTTCATTTGGGGGCTCGTCCGGGATCGGGAG
ACCCCTGCCCAGGGACCACCGACCCACCACCGGGAGGTAAGCTGGCCAGCAACTTATCTGTGTCTGTCCG
ATTGTCTAGTGTCTATGACTGATTTTATGCGCCTGCGTCGGTACTAGTTAGCTAACTAGCTCTGTATCTG
GCGGACCCGTGGTGGAACTGACGAGTTCGGAACACCCGGCCGCAACCCTGGGAGACGTCCCAGGGACTTC
GGGGGCCGTTTTTGTGGCCCGACCTGAGTCCAAAAATCCCGATCGTTTTGGACTCTTTGGTGCACCCCCC
TTAGAGGAGGGATATGTGGTTCTGGTAGGAGACGAGAACCTAAAACAGTTCCCGCCTCCGTCTGAATTTT
TGCTTTCGGTTTGGGACCGAAGCCGCGCCGCGCGTCTTGTCTGCTGCAGCATCGTTCTGTGTTGTCTCTG
TCTGACTGTGTTTCTGTATTTGTCTGAAAATATGGGCCCGGGCCAGACTGTTACCACTCCCTTAAGTTTG
ACCTTAGGTCACTGGAAAGATGTCGAGCGGATCGCTCACAACCAGTCGGTAGATGTCAAGAAGAGACGTT
GGGTTACCTTCTGCTCTGCAGAATGGCCAACCTTTAACGTCGGATGGCCGCGAGACGGCACCTTTAACCG
AGACCTCATCACCCAGGTTAAGATCAAGGTCTTTTCACCTGGCCCGCATGGACACCCAGACCAGGTCCCC
TACATCGTGACCTGGGAAGCCTTGGCTTTTGACCCCCCTCCCTGGGTCAAGCCCTTTGTACACCCTAAGC
CTCCGCCTCCTCTTCCTCCATCCGCCCCGTCTCTCCCCCTTGAACCTCCTCGTTCGACCCCGCCTCGATC
CTCCCTTTATCCAGCCCTCACTCCTTCTCTAGGCGCCCCCATATGGCCATATGAGATCTTATATGGGGCA
CCCCCGCCCCTTGTAAACTTCCCTGACCCTGACATGACAAGAGTTACTAACAGCCCCTCTCTCCAAGCTC
ACTTACAGGCTCTCTACTTAGTCCAGCACGAAGTCTGGAGACCTCTGGCGGCAGCCTACCAAGAACAACT
GGACCGACCGGTGGTACCTCACCCTTACCGAGTCGGCGACACAGTGTGGGTCCGCCGACACCAGACTAAG
AACCTAGAACCTCGCTGGAAAGGACCTTACACAGTCCTGCTGACCACCCCCACCGCCCTCAAAGTAGACG
GCATCGCAGCTTGGATACACGCCGCCCACGTGAAGGCTGCCGACCCCGGGGGTGGACCATCCTCTAGACT
GCCGGATCTGCCATCGATATAAAGCTTGCCACCATGGTGAGCAAGGGCGAGGAGCTGTTCACCGGGGTGG
TGCCCATCCTGGTCGAGCTGGACGGCGACGTAAACGGCCACAAGTTCAGCGTGTCCGGCGAGGGCGAGGG
CGATGCCACCTACGGCAAGCTGACCCTGAAGTTCATCTGCACCACCGGCAAGCTGCCCGTGCCCTGGCCC
ACCCTCGTGACCACCCTGACCTACGGCGTGCAGTGCTTCAGCCGCTACCCCGACCACATGAAGCAGCACG
ACTTCTTCAAGTCCGCCATGCCCGAAGGCTACGTCCAGGAGCGCACCATCTTCTTCAAGGACGACGGCAA
CTACAAGACCCGCGCCGAGGTGAAGTTCGAGGGCGACACCCTGGTGAACCGCATCGAGCTGAAGGGCATC
GACTTCAAGGAGGACGGCAACATCCTGGGGCACAAGCTGGAGTACAACTACAACAGCCACAACGTCTATA
TCATGGCCGACAAGCAGAAGAACGGCATCAAGGTGAACTTCAAGATCCGCCACAACATCGAGGACGGCAG
CGTGCAGCTCGCCGACCACTACCAGCAGAACACCCCCATCGGCGACGGCCCCGTGCTGCTGCCCGACAAC
CACTACCTGAGCACCCAGTCCAAACTGAGCAAAGACCCCAACGAGAAGCGCGATCACATGGTCCTGCTGG
AGTTCGTGACCGCCGCCGGGATCACTCTCGGCATGGACGAGCTGTACAAGGGTTCAGGCTCGGGATCCGG
GAATTCGAGCTCCCAGATTCGTCAGAATTATTCCACCGACGTGGAGGCAGCCGTCAACAGCCTGGTCAAT
TTGTACCTGCAGGCCTCCTACACCTACCTCTCTCTGGGCTTCTATTTCGACCGCGATGATGTGGCTCTGG
AAGGCGTGAGCCACTTCTTCCGCGAATTGGCCGAGGAGAAGCGCGAGGGCTACGAGCGTCTCCTGAAGAT
GCAAAACCAGCGTGGCGGCCGCGCTCTCTTCCAGGACATCAAGAAGCCAGCTGAAGATGAGTGGGGTAAA
ACCCCAGACGCCATGAAAGCTGCCATGGCCCTGGAGAAAAAGCTGAACCAGGCCCTTTTGGATCTTCATG
CCCTGGGTTCTGCCCGCACGGACCCCCATCTCTGTGACTTCCTGGAGACTCACTTCCTAGATGAGGAAGT
GAAACTTATCAAGAAGATGGGTGACCACCTGACCAACCTCCACAGGCTGGGTGGCCCGGAGGCTGGGCTG
GGCGAGTATCTCTTCGAAAGGCTCACTCTCAAGCACGACTAACTCGAGAGCGGCCGCTACGTAAATTCCG
CCCCCCCCCCTAACGTTACTGGCCGAAGCCGCTTGGAATAAGGCCGGTGTGCGTTTGTCTATATGTTATT
TTCCACCATATTGCCGTCTTTTGGCAATGTGAGGGCCCGGAAACCTGGCCCTGTCTTCTTGACGAGCATT
CCTAGGGGTCTTTCCCCTCTCGCCAAAGGAATGCAAGGTCTGTTGAATGTCGTGAAGGAAGCAGTTCCTC
TGGAAGTTTCTTGAAGACAAACAACGTCTGTAGCGACCCTTTGCAGGCAGCGGAACCCCCCACCTGGCGA
CAGGTGCCTCTGCGGCCAAAAGCCACGTGTATAAGATACACCTGCAAAGGCGGCACAACCCCAGTGCCAC
GTTGTGAGTTGGATAGTTGTGGAAAGAGTCAAATGGCTCTCCTCAAGCGTATTCAACAAGGGGCTGAAGG
ATGCCCAGAAGGTACCCCATTGTATGGGATCTGATCTGGGGCCTCGGTGCACATGCTTTACATGTGTTTA
GTCGAGGTTAAAAAAACGTCTAGGCCCCCCGAACCACGGGGACGTGGTTTTCCTTTGAAAAACACGATGA
TAATATGGCCACAACCGTCGACATGGTCATGAAAACATTTAACATTTCTCAACAAGATCTAGAATTAGTA
GAAGTAGCGACAGAGAAGATTACAATGCTTTATGAGGATAATAAACATCATGTGGGAGCGGCAATTCGTA
CGAAAACAGGAGAAATCATTTCGGCAGTACATATTGAAGCGTATATAGGACGAGTAACTGTTTGTGCAGA
AGCCATTGCGATTGGTAGTGCAGTTTCGAATGGACAAAAGGATTTTGACACGATTGTAGCTGTTAGACAC
CCTTATTCTGACGAAGTAGATAGAAGTATTCGAGTGGTAAGTCCTTGTGGTATGTGTAGGGAGTTGATTT
CAGACTATGCACCAGATTGTTTTGTGTTAATAGAAATGAATGGCAAGTTAGTCAAAACTACGATTGAAGA
ACTCATTCCACTCAAATATACCCGAAATTAAGTCGACCGCCCGCCCCACGACCCGCAGCGCCCGACCGAA
AGGAGCGCACGACCCCATGGCTCGACGATAAAATAAAAGATTTTATTTAGTCTCCAGAAAAAGGGGGGAA
TGAAAGACCCCACCTGTAGGTTTGGCAAGCTAGCTTAAGTAACGCCATTTTGCAAGGCATGGAAAAATAC
ATAACTGAGAATAGAGAAGTTCAGATCAAGGTCAGGAACAGATGGAACAGCTGAATATGGGCCAAACAGG
ATATCTGTGGTAAGCAGTTCCTGCCCCGGCTCAGGGCCAAGAACAGATGGAACAGCTGAATATGGGCCAA
ACAGGATATCTGTGGTAAGCAGTTCCTGCCCCGGCTCAGGGCCAAGAACAGATGGTCCCCAGATGCGGTC
CAGCCCTCAGCAGTTTCTAGAGAACCATCAGATGTTTCCAGGGTGCCCCAAGGACCTGAAATGACCCTGT
GCCTTATTTGAACTAACCAATCAGTTCGCTTCTCGCTTCTGTTCGCGCGCTTCTGCTCCCCGAGCTCAAT
AAAAGAGCCCACAACCCCTCACTCGGGGCGCCAGTCCTCCGATTGACTGAGTCGCCCGGGTACCCGTGTA
TCCAATAAACCCTCTTGCAGTTGCATCCGACTTGTGGTCTCGCTGTTCCTTGGGAGGGTCTCCTCTGAGT
GATTGACTACCCGTCAGCGGGGGTCTTTCACATGCAGCATGTATCAAAATTAATTTGGTTTTTTTTCTTA
AGTATTTACATTAAATGGCCATAGTTGCATTAATGAATCGGCCAACGCGCGGGGAGAGGCGGTTTGCGTA
TTGGGCGCTCTTCCGCTTCCTCGCTCACTGACTCGCTGCGCTCGGTCGTTCGGCTGCGGCGAGCGGTATC
AGCTCACTCAAAGGCGGTAATACGGTTATCCACAGAATCAGGGGATAACGCAGGAAAGAACATGTGAGCA
AAAGGCCAGCAAAAGGCCAGGAACCGTAAAAAGGCCGCGTTGCTGGCGTTTTTCCATAGGCTCCGCCCCC
CTGACGAGCATCACAAAAATCGACGCTCAAGTCAGAGGTGGCGAAACCCGACAGGACTATAAAGATACCA
GGCGTTTCCCCCTGGAAGCTCCCTCGTGCGCTCTCCTGTTCCGACCCTGCCGCTTACCGGATACCTGTCC
GCCTTTCTCCCTTCGGGAAGCGTGGCGCTTTCTCATAGCTCACGCTGTAGGTATCTCAGTTCGGTGTAGG
TCGTTCGCTCCAAGCTGGGCTGTGTGCACGAACCCCCCGTTCAGCCCGACCGCTGCGCCTTATCCGGTAA
CTATCGTCTTGAGTCCAACCCGGTAAGACACGACTTATCGCCACTGGCAGCAGCCACTGGTAACAGGATT
AGCAGAGCGAGGTATGTAGGCGGTGCTACAGAGTTCTTGAAGTGGTGGCCTAACTACGGCTACACTAGAA
GAACAGTATTTGGTATCTGCGCTCTGCTGAAGCCAGTTACCTTCGGAAAAAGAGTTGGTAGCTCTTGATC
CGGCAAACAAACCACCGCTGGTAGCGGTGGTTTTTTTGTTTGCAAGCAGCAGATTACGCGCAGAAAAAAA
GGATCTCAAGAAGATCCTTTGATCTTTTCTACGGGGTCTGACGCTCAGTGGAACGAAAACTCACGTTAAG
GGATTTTGGTCATGAGATTATCAAAAAGGATCTTCACCTAGATCCTTTTGCGGCCGGCCGCAAATCAATC
TAAAGTATATATGAGTAAACTTGGTCTGACAGTTACCAATGCTTAATCAGTGAGGCACCTATCTCAGCGA
TCTGTCTATTTCGTTCATCCATAGTTGCCTGACTCCCCGTCGTGTAGATAACTACGATACGGGAGGGCTT
ACCATCTGGCCCCAGTGCTGCAATGATACCGCGAGACCCACGCTCACCGGCTCCAGATTTATCAGCAATA
AACCAGCCAGCCGGAAGGGCCGAGCGCAGAAGTGGTCCTGCAACTTTATCCGCCTCCATCCAGTCTATTA
ATTGTTGCCGGGAAGCTAGAGTAAGTAGTTCGCCAGTTAATAGTTTGCGCAACGTTGTTGCCATTGCTAC
AGGCATCGTGGTGTCACGCTCGTCGTTTGGTATGGCTTCATTCAGCTCCGGTTCCCAACGATCAAGGCGA
GTTACATGATCCCCCATGTTGTGCAAAAAAGCGGTTAGCTCCTTCGGTCCTCCGATCGTTGTCAGAAGTA
AGTTGGCCGCAGTGTTATCACTCATGGTTATGGCAGCACTGCATAATTCTCTTACTGTCATGCCATCCGT
AAGATGCTTTTCTGTGACTGGTGAGTACTCAACCAAGTCATTCTGAGAATAGTGTATGCGGCGACCGAGT
TGCTCTTGCCCGGCGTCAACACGGGATAATACCGCGCCACATAGCAGAACTTTAAAAGTGCTCATCATTG
GAAAACGTTCTTCGGGGCGAAAACTCTCAAGGATCTTACCGCTGTTGAGATCCAGTTCGATGTAACCCAC
TCGTGCACCCAACTGATCTTCAGCATCTTTTACTTTCACCAGCGTTTCTGGGTGAGCAAAAACAGGAAGG
CAAAATGCCGCAAAAAAGGGAATAAGGGCGACACGGAAATGTTGAATACTCATACTCTTCCTTTTTCAAT
ATTATTGAAGCATTTATCAGGGTTATTGTCTCATGAGCGGATACATATTTGAATGTATTTAGAAAAATAA
ACAAATAGGGGTTCCGCGCACATTTCCCCGAAAAGTGCCACCTGACGTCTAAGAAACCATTATTATCATG
ACATTAACCTATAAAAATAGGCGTATCACGAGGCCCTTTCGTCTTCACTATAGGAGCTTGGCCCATTGCA
TACGTTGTATCCATATCATAATATGTACATTTATATTGGCTCATGTCCAACATTACCGCCATGTT
